Addgene plasmid #87819: pcDNA3.1 Makona EBOV B9
Purpose: Ebola Virus glycoprotein (Makona-derived) in CMV IE driven mammalian expression vector
Depositing lab: Jonathan Ball. Publication: Human Adaptation of Ebola Virus during the West African Outbreak. Urbanowicz RA, McClure CP, Sakuntabhai A, Sall AA, Kobinger G, Muller MA, Holmes EC, Rey FA, Simon-Loriere E, Ball JK. Cell. 2016 Nov 3;167(4):1079-1087.e5. doi: 10.1016/j.cell.2016.10.013. PubMed 27814505.
Backbone
  Vector backbone: pcDNA3.1
  Backbone size w/o insert (bp): 5000
  Total vector size (bp): 7031
  Vector type: Mammalian Expression
Growth in bacteria
  Bacterial resistance: Ampicillin, 100 μg/mL
  Growth temperature: 37°C
  Growth strain: DH5alpha
  Copy number: High Copy
Gene/Insert
  Gene/Insert name: EBOV GP 'Makona' strain - B9
  Species: Virus
  Insert size (bp): 2031
  Mutation: A82V R410S K439E
  GenBank ID: AKG65286.1
  Entrez Gene: GP (a.k.a. ZEBOVgp4)
  Cloning method: TOPO Cloning
  Sequencing primers: 5′ T7F; 3′ bGHR
Terms and licenses: Academic/Nonprofit Terms; Industry Terms: Not Available to Industry
How to cite: pcDNA3.1 Makona EBOV B9 was a gift from Jonathan Ball (Addgene plasmid # 87819)
