[The description below was written by a language model from this plasmid's Addgene catalogue record and pLannotate feature annotations shown in this document.]
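Description:
pcDNA3.1 Makona EBOV B9 is a mammalian expression plasmid built on the pcDNA3.1 backbone that carries the Ebola virus glycoprotein (GP) gene from the West African outbreak "Makona" lineage. The roughly 2 kb insert, introduced by TOPO cloning, is the B9 variant, recorded as carrying the substitutions A82V, R410S and K439E. In the annotated sequence the GP open reading frame spans the numbering origin and lies downstream of the human cytomegalovirus immediate-early enhancer and promoter, with a T7 promoter between the two that serves as a sequencing primer site and could support in vitro transcription. The bovine growth hormone polyadenylation signal terminates the transcript. No epitope tag or reporter is annotated on the insert.

The plasmid is propagated in E. coli through a high-copy ColE1/pUC-type origin with ampicillin selection from the β-lactamase gene. An f1 origin is also present. For mammalian cells, a separate cassette places the neomycin phosphotransferase gene under the SV40 early promoter with an SV40 polyadenylation signal, which permits G418 selection of stable transfectants. Short matches annotated as fragments of ble, lacI, bom and an HIV-1 LTR are most likely backbone remnants or incidental similarities rather than functional elements. The sequenced record is 7,418 nt, somewhat longer than the catalogue total of 7,031 bp, a difference that follows from the approximate backbone size listed.

The associated publication concerns human adaptation of Ebola virus during the West African outbreak, so the construct is suited to expressing this GP variant in transfected cells to compare how outbreak-associated substitutions affect glycoprotein function. The record does not describe specific assays.
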