Features (pLannotate 1.2.2; 20 found; start..end, strand, type, name):
   1489..1713    +  polyA_signal   bGH poly(A) signal: bovine growth hormone polyadenylation signal
   1717..1738    +  promoter       SV40 promoter (fragment): SV40 enhancer and early promoter
   1759..2187    +  rep_origin     f1 ori (sequence partly withheld): f1 bacteriophage origin of replication; arrow indicates direction of (+) strand synthesis
   2201..2530    +  promoter       SV40 promoter: SV40 enhancer and early promoter
   2597..3388    +  CDS            neo: KKA2_KLEPN - Also known as kan, nptII. Experimental evidence at protein level: Swiss-Prot protein existence level 1. Resistance to kanamycin, neomycin, paromomycin, ribostamycin, butirosin and gentamicin B. From Klebsiella pneumoniae.
   3412..3570    +  CDS            ble (fragment): BLE_KLEPN - Experimental evidence at protein level: Swiss-Prot protein existence level 1. Binding protein with a strong affinity to the bleomycin family of antibiotics. Binds to CL990; an antimitotic-antibiotic compound. From Klebsiella pneumoniae.
   3565..3686    +  polyA_signal   SV40 poly(A) signal: SV40 polyadenylation signal
   3759..3775    -  protein_bind   lac operator: The lac repressor binds to the lac operator to inhibit transcription in E. coli. This inhibition can be relieved by adding lactose or isopropyl-β-D-thiogalactopyranoside (IPTG). lac repressor encoded by lacI
   3783..3813    -  promoter       lac promoter: promoter for the E. coli lac operon
   3828..3849    -  protein_bind   CAP binding site: CAP binding activates transcription in the presence of cAMP. E. coli catabolite activator protein
   3862..3954    -  CDS            lacI (fragment): lac repressor; lacI; The lac repressor binds to the lac operator to inhibit transcription in E. coli. This inhibition can be relieved by adding lactose or isopropyl-β-D-thiogalactopyranoside (IPTG).
   4137..4725    -  rep_origin     ori: high-copy-number ColE1/pMB1/pBR322/pUC origin of replication
   4896..5756    -  CDS            AmpR: β-lactamase; bla; confers resistance to ampicillin, carbenicillin, and related antibiotics
   5757..5861    -  promoter       AmpR promoter: bla
   5920..5972    -  misc_feature   bom (fragment): basis of mobility region from pBR322
   6127..6506    +  enhancer       CMV enhancer: human cytomegalovirus immediate early enhancer
   6507..6710    +  promoter       CMV promoter: human cytomegalovirus (CMV) immediate early promoter
   6706..6739    +  LTR            5' LTR (truncated) (fragment): truncated 5' long terminal repeat (LTR) from HIV-1
   6755..6773    +  promoter       T7 promoter: promoter for bacteriophage T7 RNA polymerase
   6833..1442    +  CDS            GP (across the origin): VGP_EBOZ5 - Experimental evidence at protein level: Swiss-Prot protein existence level 1. [GP2]: Acts as a class I viral fusion protein. Under the current model, the protein has at least 3 conformational states: pre- fusion native state, pre-hairpin intermediate state, and post-fusion hairpin state. During viral and target cell membrane fusion, the coiled coil regions (heptad repeats) assume a trimer-of-hairpins structure, positioning the fusion peptide in close proximity to the C-terminal region of the ectodomain. The formation of this structure appears to drive apposition and subsequent fusi
>Addgene plasmid #87819 | pcDNA3.1 Makona EBOV B9 | addgene full sequence | sequence record 190727 | Addgene NGS Result
GCCACCCCCTGCGCGAGCCTGTGAATGCCACAGAGGATCCCAGCAGCGGCTACTACAGCACCACCATCAG
ATACCAGGCCACCGGCTTCGGCACCAACGAGACAGAGTACCTGTTCGAGGTGGACAACCTGACCTACGTG
CAGCTGGAAAGCCGGTTCACCCCCCAGTTTCTGCTGCAGCTGAACGAGACAATCTACGCCAGCGGCAAGC
GGAGCAACACCACCGGCAAGCTGATCTGGAAAGTGAACCCCGAGATCGATACCACAATCGGAGAGTGGGC
CTTCTGGGAGACAAAGAAGAACCTGACCCGGAAGATCAGAAGCGAGGAACTGAGCTTCACCGCCGTGTCC
AACGGCCCCAAGAACATCAGCGGACAGAGCCCCGCCAGAACCAGCAGCGACCCCGAGACAAACACCACCA
ATGAGGACCACAAGATCATGGCCAGCGAGAACAGCAGCGCCATGGTGCAGGTGCACAGCCAGGGAAGAAA
GGCCGCTGTGTCCCACCTGACCACCCTGGCCACAATCTCCACCAGCCCTCAGCCCCCCACCACCAAGACC
GGCCCTGATAACTCCACCCACAACACCCCCGTGTACAAGCTGGACATCAGCGAGGCCACACAAGTGGGCC
AGCACCACAGAAGCGCCGACAACGATAGCACCGCCAGCGATACCCCTCCAGCCACAACTGCTGCCGGACC
TCTGAAGGCCGAGAATACCAACACCAGCGAGAGCGCCGACAGCCTGGATCTGGCCACCACCACAAGCCCC
CAGAACTACTCTGAGACAGCCGGCAACAACAACACCCATCACCAGGATACCGGCGAGGAAAGCGCCAGCT
CTGGCAAGCTGGGCCTGATCACCAACACAATCGCCGGCGTGGCCGGCCTGATTACCGGGGGGAGAAGAAC
CAGACGGGAAGTGATCGTGAACGCCCAGCCCAAGTGCAACCCCAACCTGCACTACTGGACCACCCAGGAT
GAGGGCGCTGCTATCGGACTGGCCTGGATCCCTTACTTTGGCCCTGCCGCCGAGGGCATCTACACCGAGG
GACTGATGCACAACCAGGACGGCCTGATCTGCGGACTGAGGCAGCTGGCCAACGAAACCACACAGGCCCT
GCAGCTGTTCCTGAGAGCCACCACCGAGCTGAGGACCTTCTCCATCCTGAACAGAAAGGCTATCGACTTC
CTGCTGCAGCGCTGGGGCGGCACCTGTCACATTCTGGGCCCTGACTGCTGCATCGAGCCCCACGACTGGA
CCAAGAATATCACCGACAAGATCGACCAGATCATCCACGACTTTGTGGACAAGACCCTGCCCGACCAGGG
CGACAATGACAACTGGTGGACAGGCTGGCGGCAGTGGATTCCTGCCGGCATTGGAGTGACCGGCGTGATC
ATTGCCGTGATCGCCCTGTTCTGCATCTGCAAGTTCGTGTTCTGACTCGAGTCTAGAGGGCCCGTTTAAA
CCCGCTGATCAGCCTCGACTGTGCCTTCTAGTTGCCAGCCATCTGTTGTTTGCCCCTCCCCCGTGCCTTC
CTTGACCCTGGAAGGTGCCACTCCCACTGTCCTTTCCTAATAAAATGAGGAAATTGCATCGCATTGTCTG
AGTAGGTGTCATTCTATTCTGGGGGGTGGGGTGGGGCAGGACAGCAAGGGGGAGGATTGGGAAGACAATA
GCAGGCATGCTGGGGATGCGGTGGGCTCTATGGCTTCTGAGGCGGAAAGAACCAGCTGGGGCTCTAGGGG
GTATCCCC
[124 nt withheld, positions 1759-1882]
C
[91 nt withheld, positions 1884-1974]
A
[49 nt withheld, positions 1976-2024]
CCTTTGACGTTGGAGTCCACGTTCTTT
[37 nt withheld, positions 2052-2088]
ACCCTATCTCGGTCTATTCTTTTGATTTATAAGGGATTTTGCCGATTTCGGCCTATTGGTTAAAAAATGA
GCTGATTTAACAAAAATTTAACGCGAATTAATTCTGTGGAATGTGTGTCAGTTAGGGTGTGGAAAGTCCC
CAGGCTCCCCAGCAGGCAGAAGTATGCAAAGCATGCATCTCAATTAGTCAGCAACCAGGTGTGGAAAGTC
CCCAGGCTCCCCAGCAGGCAGAAGTATGCAAAGCATGCATCTCAATTAGTCAGCAACCATAGTCCCGCCC
CTAACTCCGCCCATCCCGCCCCTAACTCCGCCCAGTTCCGCCCATTCTCCGCCCCATGGCTGACTAATTT
TTTTTATTTATGCAGAGGCCGAGGCCGCCTCTGCCTCTGAGCTATTCCAGAAGTAGTGAGGAGGCTTTTT
TGGAGGCCTAGGCTTTTGCAAAAAGCTCCCGGGAGCTTGTATATCCATTTTCGGATCTGATCAAGAGACA
GGATGAGGATCGTTTCGCATGATTGAACAAGATGGATTGCACGCAGGTTCTCCGGCCGCTTGGGTGGAGA
GGCTATTCGGCTATGACTGGGCACAACAGACAATCGGCTGCTCTGATGCCGCCGTGTTCCGGCTGTCAGC
GCAGGGGCGCCCGGTTCTTTTTGTCAAGACCGACCTGTCCGGTGCCCTGAATGAACTGCAGGACGAGGCA
GCGCGGCTATCGTGGCTGGCCACGACGGGCGTTCCTTGCGCAGCTGTGCTCGACGTTGTCACTGAAGCGG
GAAGGGACTGGCTGCTATTGGGCGAAGTGCCGGGGCAGGATCTCCTGTCATCTCACCTTGCTCCTGCCGA
GAAAGTATCCATCATGGCTGATGCAATGCGGCGGCTGCATACGCTTGATCCGGCTACCTGCCCATTCGAC
CACCAAGCGAAACATCGCATCGAGCGAGCACGTACTCGGATGGAAGCCGGTCTTGTCGATCAGGATGATC
TGGACGAAGAGCATCAGGGGCTCGCGCCAGCCGAACTGTTCGCCAGGCTCAAGGCGCGCATGCCCGACGG
CGAGGATCTCGTCGTGACCCATGGCGATGCCTGCTTGCCGAATATCATGGTGGAAAATGGCCGCTTTTCT
GGATTCATCGACTGTGGCCGGCTGGGTGTGGCGGACCGCTATCAGGACATAGCGTTGGCTACCCGTGATA
TTGCTGAAGAGCTTGGCGGCGAATGGGCTGACCGCTTCCTCGTGCTTTACGGTATCGCCGCTCCCGATTC
GCAGCGCATCGCCTTCTATCGCCTTCTTGACGAGTTCTTCTGAGCGGGACTCTGGGGTTCGAAATGACCG
ACCAAGCGACGCCCAACCTGCCATCACGAGATTTCGATTCCACCGCCGCCTTCTATGAAAGGTTGGGCTT
CGGAATCGTTTTCCGGGACGCCGGCTGGATGATCCTCCAGCGCGGGGATCTCATGCTGGAGTTCTTCGCC
CACCCCAACTTGTTTATTGCAGCTTATAATGGTTACAAATAAAGCAATAGCATCACAAATTTCACAAATA
AAGCATTTTTTTCACTGCATTCTAGTTGTGGTTTGTCCAAACTCATCAATGTATCTTATCATGTCTGTAT
ACCGTCGACCTCTAGCTAGAGCTTGGCGTAATCATGGTCATAGCTGTTTCCTGTGTGAAATTGTTATCCG
CTCACAATTCCACACAACATACGAGCCGGAAGCATAAAGTGTAAAGCCTGGGGTGCCTAATGAGTGAGCT
AACTCACATTAATTGCGTTGCGCTCACTGCCCGCTTTCCAGTCGGGAAACCTGTCGTGCCAGCTGCATTA
ATGAATCGGCCAACGCGCGGGGAGAGGCGGTTTGCGTATTGGGCGCTCTTCCGCTTCCTCGCTCACTGAC
TCGCTGCGCTCGGTCGTTCGGCTGCGGCGAGCGGTATCAGCTCACTCAAAGGCGGTAATACGGTTATCCA
CAGAATCAGGGGATAACGCAGGAAAGAACATGTGAGCAAAAGGCCAGCAAAAGGCCAGGAACCGTAAAAA
GGCCGCGTTGCTGGCGTTTTTCCATAGGCTCCGCCCCCCTGACGAGCATCACAAAAATCGACGCTCAAGT
CAGAGGTGGCGAAACCCGACAGGACTATAAAGATACCAGGCGTTTCCCCCTGGAAGCTCCCTCGTGCGCT
CTCCTGTTCCGACCCTGCCGCTTACCGGATACCTGTCCGCCTTTCTCCCTTCGGGAAGCGTGGCGCTTTC
TCATAGCTCACGCTGTAGGTATCTCAGTTCGGTGTAGGTCGTTCGCTCCAAGCTGGGCTGTGTGCACGAA
CCCCCCGTTCAGCCCGACCGCTGCGCCTTATCCGGTAACTATCGTCTTGAGTCCAACCCGGTAAGACACG
ACTTATCGCCACTGGCAGCAGCCACTGGTAACAGGATTAGCAGAGCGAGGTATGTAGGCGGTGCTACAGA
GTTCTTGAAGTGGTGGCCTAACTACGGCTACACTAGAAGAACAGTATTTGGTATCTGCGCTCTGCTGAAG
CCAGTTACCTTCGGAAAAAGAGTTGGTAGCTCTTGATCCGGCAAACAAACCACCGCTGGTAGCGGTGGTT
TTTTTGTTTGCAAGCAGCAGATTACGCGCAGAAAAAAAGGATCTCAAGAAGATCCTTTGATCTTTTCTAC
GGGGTCTGACGCTCAGTGGAACGAAAACTCACGTTAAGGGATTTTGGTCATGAGATTATCAAAAAGGATC
TTCACCTAGATCCTTTTAAATTAAAAATGAAGTTTTAAATCAATCTAAAGTATATATGAGTAAACTTGGT
CTGACAGTTACCAATGCTTAATCAGTGAGGCACCTATCTCAGCGATCTGTCTATTTCGTTCATCCATAGT
TGCCTGACTCCCCGTCGTGTAGATAACTACGATACGGGAGGGCTTACCATCTGGCCCCAGTGCTGCAATG
ATACCGCGAGACCCACGCTCACCGGCTCCAGATTTATCAGCAATAAACCAGCCAGCCGGAAGGGCCGAGC
GCAGAAGTGGTCCTGCAACTTTATCCGCCTCCATCCAGTCTATTAATTGTTGCCGGGAAGCTAGAGTAAG
TAGTTCGCCAGTTAATAGTTTGCGCAACGTTGTTGCCATTGCTACAGGCATCGTGGTGTCACGCTCGTCG
TTTGGTATGGCTTCATTCAGCTCCGGTTCCCAACGATCAAGGCGAGTTACATGATCCCCCATGTTGTGCA
AAAAAGCGGTTAGCTCCTTCGGTCCTCCGATCGTTGTCAGAAGTAAGTTGGCCGCAGTGTTATCACTCAT
GGTTATGGCAGCACTGCATAATTCTCTTACTGTCATGCCATCCGTAAGATGCTTTTCTGTGACTGGTGAG
TACTCAACCAAGTCATTCTGAGAATAGTGTATGCGGCGACCGAGTTGCTCTTGCCCGGCGTCAATACGGG
ATAATACCGCGCCACATAGCAGAACTTTAAAAGTGCTCATCATTGGAAAACGTTCTTCGGGGCGAAAACT
CTCAAGGATCTTACCGCTGTTGAGATCCAGTTCGATGTAACCCACTCGTGCACCCAACTGATCTTCAGCA
TCTTTTACTTTCACCAGCGTTTCTGGGTGAGCAAAAACAGGAAGGCAAAATGCCGCAAAAAAGGGAATAA
GGGCGACACGGAAATGTTGAATACTCATACTCTTCCTTTTTCAATATTATTGAAGCATTTATCAGGGTTA
TTGTCTCATGAGCGGATACATATTTGAATGTATTTAGAAAAATAAACAAATAGGGGTTCCGCGCACATTT
CCCCGAAAAGTGCCACCTGACGTCGACGGATCGGGAGATCTCCCGATCCCCTATGGTGCACTCTCAGTAC
AATCTGCTCTGATGCCGCATAGTTAAGCCAGTATCTGCTCCCTGCTTGTGTGTTGGAGGTCGCTGAGTAG
TGCGCGAGCAAAATTTAAGCTACAACAAGGCAAGGCTTGACCGACAATTGCATGAAGAATCTGCTTAGGG
TTAGGCGTTTTGCGCTGCTTCGCGATGTACGGGCCAGATATACGCGTTGACATTGATTATTGACTAGTTA
TTAATAGTAATCAATTACGGGGTCATTAGTTCATAGCCCATATATGGAGTTCCGCGTTACATAACTTACG
GTAAATGGCCCGCCTGGCTGACCGCCCAACGACCCCCGCCCATTGACGTCAATAATGACGTATGTTCCCA
TAGTAACGCCAATAGGGACTTTCCATTGACGTCAATGGGTGGAGTATTTACGGTAAACTGCCCACTTGGC
AGTACATCAAGTGTATCATATGCCAAGTACGCCCCCTATTGACGTCAATGACGGTAAATGGCCCGCCTGG
CATTATGCCCAGTACATGACCTTATGGGACTTTCCTACTTGGCAGTACATCTACGTATTAGTCATCGCTA
TTACCATGGTGATGCGGTTTTGGCAGTACATCAATGGGCGTGGATAGCGGTTTGACTCACGGGGATTTCC
AAGTCTCCACCCCATTGACGTCAATGGGAGTTTGTTTTGGCACCAAAATCAACGGGACTTTCCAAAATGT
CGTAACAACTCCGCCCCATTGACGCAAATGGGCGGTAGGCGTATACGGTGGGAGGTCTATATAAGCAGAG
CTCTCTGGCTAACTAGAGAACCCACTGCTTACTGGCTTATCGAAATTAATACGACTCACTATAGGGAGAC
CCAAGCTGGCTAGCGTTTAAACTTAAGCTTGGTACCGAGCTCGGATCCGCCACCATGGGCGTGACAGGCA
TCCTGCAGCTGCCCCGGGACCGGTTCAAGCGGACCAGCTTCTTCCTGTGGGTCATCATCCTGTTCCAGCG
GACCTTCAGCATCCCCCTGGGCGTGATCCACAACAGCACCCTGCAGGTGTCCGACGTGGACAAGCTCGTG
TGCCGGGACAAGCTGAGCAGCACCAACCAGCTGAGAAGCGTGGGCCTGAACCTGGAAGGCAATGGCGTGG
CCACCGATGTGCCCAGCGTGACCAAGAGATGGGGCTTCAGATCCGGCGTGCCCCCCAAGGTCGTGAATTA
TGAGGCCGGCGAGTGGGCCGAGAACTGCTACAACCTGGAAATCAAGAAGCCCGACGGCAGCGAGTGCCTG
CCTGCTGCCCCTGATGGCATCAGAGGCTTCCCCCGGTGCAGATACGTGCACAAGGTGTCCGGCACAGGCC
CCTGCGCTGGCGATTTCGCCTTTCACAAAGAGGGCGCCTTTTTCCTGTACGACCGGCTGGCCTCCACCGT
GATCTACAGAGGCACCACCTTTGCCGAGGGCGTGGTGGCCTTTCTGATCCTGCCTCAGGCCAAGAAGGAC
TTCTTCAGCA
